>Addgene plasmid #107270 | pAAVS1-TRE-Cas9- puro-polyA-CAG-rtTA | depositor full sequence | sequence record 202363 | pAAVS1-TRE-Cas9- puro-polyA-CAG-rtTA sequence 14479 bps
TAGAAAAGATCAAAGGATCTTCTTGAGATCCTTTTTTTCTGCGCGTAATCTGCTGCTTGCAAACAAAAAA
ACCACCGCTACCAGCGGTGGTTTGTTTGCCGGATCAAGAGCTACCAACTCTTTTTCCGAAGGTAACTGGC
TTCAGCAGAGCGCAGATACCAAATACTGTTCTTCTAGTGTAGCCGTAGTTAGGCCACCACTTCAAGAACT
CTGTAGCACCGCCTACATACCTCGCTCTGCTAATCCTGTTACCAGTGGCTGCTGCCAGTGGCGATAAGTC
GTGTCTTACCGGGTTGGACTCAAGACGATAGTTACCGGATAAGGCGCAGCGGTCGGGCTGAACGGGGGGT
TCGTGCACACAGCCCAGCTTGGAGCGAACGACCTACACCGAACTGAGATACCTACAGCGTGAGCTATGAG
AAAGCGCCACGCTTCCCGAAGGGAGAAAGGCGGACAGGTATCCGGTAAGCGGCAGGGTCGGAACAGGAGA
GCGCACGAGGGAGCTTCCAGGGGGAAACGCCTGGTATCTTTATAGTCCTGTCGGGTTTCGCCACCTCTGA
CTTGAGCGTCGATTTTTGTGATGCTCGTCAGGGGGGCGGAGCCTATGGAAAAACGCCAGCAACGCGGCCT
TTTTACGGTTCCTGGCCTTTTGCTGGCCTTTTGCTCACATGTTCTTTCCTGCGTTATCCCCTGATTCTGT
GGATAACCGTATTACCGCCTTTGAGTGAGCTGATACCGCTCGCCGCAGCCGAACGACCGAGCGCAGCGAG
TCAGTGAGCGAGGAAGCGGAAGAGCGCCCAATACGCAAACCGCCTCTCCCCGCGCGTTGGCCGATTCATT
AATGCAGCTGGCACGACAGGTTTCCCGACTGGAAAGCGGGCAGTGAGCGCAACGCAATTAATGTGAGTTA
GCTCACTCATTAGGCACCCCAGGCTTTACACTTTATGCTTCCGGCTCGTATGTTGTGTGGAATTGTGAGC
GGATAACAATTTCACACAGGAAACAGCTATGACCATGATTACGCCAAGCTCAGAATTAACCCTCACTAAA
GGGACTAGTCCTGCAGGTTTAAACGAATTCGCCCTTTGCTTTCTCTGACCAGCATTCTCTCCCCTGGGCC
TGTGCCGCTTTCTGTCTGCAGCTTGTGGCCTGGGTCACCTCTACGGCTGGCCCAGATCCTTCCCTGCCGC
CTCCTTCAGGTTCCGTCTTCCTCCACTCCCTCTTCCCCTTGCTCTCTGCTGTGTTGCTGCCCAAGGATGC
TCTTTCCGGAGCACTTCCTTCTCGGCGCTGCACCACGTGATGTCCTCTGAGCGGATCCTCCCCGTGTCTG
GGTCCTCTCCGGGCATCTCTCCTCCCTCACCCAACCCCATGCCGTCTTCACTCGCTGGGTTCCCTTTTCC
TTCTCCTTCTGGGGCCTGTGCCATCTCTCGTTTCTTAGGATGGCCTTCTCCGACGGATGTCTCCCTTGCG
TCCCGCCTCCCCTTCTTGTAGGCCTGCATCATCACCGTTTTTCTGGACAACCCCAAAGTACCCCGTCTCC
CTGGCTTTAGCCACCTCTCCATCCTCTTGCTTTCTTTGCCTGGACACCCCGTTCTCCTGTGGATTCGGGT
CACCTCTCACTCCTTTCATTTGGGCAGCTCCCCTACCCCCCTTACCTCTCTAGTCTGTGCTAGCTCTTCC
AGCCCCCTGTCATGGCATCTTCCAGGGGTCCGAGAGCTCAGCTAGTCTTCTTCCTCCAACCCGGGCCCCT
ATGTCCACTTCAGGACAGCATGTTTGCTGCCTCCAGGGATCCTGTGTCCCCGAGCTGGGACCACCTTATA
TTCCCAGGGCCGGTTAATGTGGCTCTGGTTCTGGGTACTTTTATCTGTCCCCTCCACCCCACAGTGGGGC
AAGCTTCTGACCTCTTCTCTTCCTCCCACAGGGCCTCGAGAGATCTGGCAGCGGAGAGGGCAGAGGAAGT
CTTCTAACATGCGGTGACGTGGAGGAGAATCCCGGCCCTAGGCTCGAGATGACCGAGTACAAGCCCACGG
TGCGCCTCGCCACCCGCGACGACGTCCCCAGGGCCGTACGCACCCTCGCCGCCGCGTTCGCCGACTACCC
CGCCACGCGCCACACCGTCGATCCGGACCGCCACATCGAGCGGGTCACCGAGCTGCAAGAACTCTTCCTC
ACGCGCGTCGGGCTCGACATCGGCAAGGTGTGGGTCGCGGACGACGGCGCCGCGGTGGCGGTCTGGACCA
CGCCGGAGAGCGTCGAAGCGGGGGCGGTGTTCGCCGAGATCGGCCCGCGCATGGCCGAGTTGAGCGGTTC
CCGGCTGGCCGCGCAGCAACAGATGGAAGGCCTCCTGGCGCCGCACCGGCCCAAGGAGCCCGCGTGGTTC
CTGGCCACCGTCGGCGTCTCGCCCGACCACCAGGGCAAGGGTCTGGGCAGCGCCGTCGTGCTCCCCGGAG
TGGAGGCGGCCGAGCGCGCCGGGGTGCCCGCCTTCCTGGAGACCTCCGCGCCCCGCAACCTCCCCTTCTA
CGAGCGGCTCGGCTTCACCGTCACCGCCGACGTCGAGGTGCCCGAAGGACCGCGCACCTGGTGCATGACC
CGCAAGCCCGGTGCCTGATCTAGAGGGCCCGTTTAAACCCGCTGATCAGCCTCGACTGTGCCTTCTAGTT
GCCAGCCATCTGTTGTTTGCCCCTCCCCCGTGCCTTCCTTGACCCTGGAAGGTGCCACTCCCACTGTCCT
TTCCTAATAAAATGAGGAAATTGCATCGCATTGTCTGAGTAGGTGTCATTCTATTCTGGGGGGTGGGGTG
GGGCAGGACAGCAAGGGGGAGGATTGGGAAGACAATAGCAGGCATGCTGGGGATGCGGTGGGCTCTATGG
GTCGAGGCAGTGAAAAAAATGCTTTATTTGTGAAATTTGTGATGCTATTGCTTTATTTGTAACCATTATA
AGCTGCAATAAACAAGTTAACAACAACAATTGCATTCATTTTATGTTTCAGGTTCAGGGGGAGGTGTGGG
AGGTTTTTTAAAGCAAGTAAAACCTCTACAAATGTGGTATGGCTGATTATGATCCTCTAGAGATATCGTC
GACACTAGTTATTAATAGTAATCAATTACGGGGTCATTAGTTCATAGCCCATATATGGAGTTCCGCGTTA
CATAACTTACGGTAAATGGCCCGCCTGGCTGACCGCCCAACGACCCCCGCCCATTGACGTCAATAATGAC
GTATGTTCCCATAGTAACGCCAATAGGGACTTTCCATTGACGTCAATGGGTGGAGTATTTACGGTAAACT
GCCCACTTGGCAGTACATCAAGTGTATCATATGCCAAGTACGCCCCCTATTGACGTCAATGACGGTAAAT
GGCCCGCCTGGCATTATGCCCAGTACATGACCTTATGGGACTTTCCTACTTGGCAGTACATCTACGTATT
AGTCATCGCTATTACCATGGTCGAGGTGAGCCCCACGTTCTGCTTCACTCTCCCCATCTCCCCCCCCTCC
CCACCCCCAATTTTGTATTTATTTATTTTTTAATTATTTTGTGCAGCGATGGGGGCGGGGGGGGGGGGGG
GGCGCGCGCCAGGCGGGGCGGGGCGGGGCGAGGGGCGGGGCGGGGCGAGGCGGAGAGGTGCGGCGGCAGC
CAATCAGAGCGGCGCGCTCCGAAAGTTTCCTTTTATGGCGAGGCGGCGGCGGCGGCGGCCCTATAAAAAG
CGAAGCGCGCGGCGGGCGGGGAGTCGCTGCGACGCTGCCTTCGCCCCGTGCCCCGCTCCGCCGCCGCCTC
GCGCCGCCCGCCCCGGCTCTGACTGACCGCGTTACTCCCACAGGTGAGCGGGCGGGACGGCCCTTCTCCT
CCGGGCTGTAATTAGCGCTTGGTTTAATGACGGCTTGTTTCTTTTCTGTGGCTGCGTGAAAGCCTTGAGG
GGCTCCGGGAGGGCCCTTTGTGCGGGGGGAGCGGCTCGGGGGGTGCGTGCGTGTGTGTGTGCGTGGGGAG
CGCCGCGTGCGGCTCCGCGCTGCCCGGCGGCTGTGAGCGCTGCGGGCGCGGCGCGGGGCTTTGTGCGCTC
CGCAGTGTGCGCGAGGGGAGCGCGGCCGGGGGCGGTGCCCCGCGGTGCGGGGGGGGCTGCGAGGGGAACA
AAGGCTGCGTGCGGGGTGTGTGCGTGGGGGGGTGAGCAGGGGGTGTGGGCGCGTCGGTCGGGCTGCAACC
CCCCCTGCACCCCCCTCCCCGAGTTGCTGAGCACGGCCCGGCTTCGGGTGCGGGGCTCCGTACGGGGCGT
GGCGCGGGGCTCGCCGTGCCGGGCGGGGGGTGGCGGCAGGTGGGGGTGCCGGGCGGGGCGGGGCCGCCTC
GGGCCGGGGAGGGCTCGGGGGAGGGGCGCGGCGGCCCCCGGAGCGCCGGCGGCTGTCGAGGCGCGGCGAG
CCGCAGCCATTGCCTTTTATGGTAATCGTGCGAGAGGGCGCAGGGACTTCCTTTGTCCCAAATCTGTGCG
GAGCCGAAATCTGGGAGGCGCCGCCGCACCCCCTCTAGCGGGCGCGGGGCGAAGCGGTGCGGCGCCGGCA
GGAAGGAAATGGGCGGGGAGGGCCTTCGTGCGTCGCCGCGCCGCCGTCCCCTTCTCCCTCTCCAGCCTCG
GGGCTGTCCGCGGGGGGACGGCTGCCTTCGGGGGGGACGGGGCAGGGCGGGGTTCGGCTTCTGGCGTGTG
ACCGGCGGCTCTAGAGCCTCTGCTAACCATGTTCATGCCTTCTTCTTTTTCCTACAGCTCCTGGGCAACG
TGCTGGTTATTGTGCTGTCTCATCATTTTGGCAAAGAATTCGGCTTGATCGAAGCTAGTGGATCCCCCGG
GCTGCAGGAATTCACCATGTCTAGACTGGACAAGAGCAAAGTCATAAACGGCGCTCTGGAATTACTCAAT
GGAGTCGGTATCGAAGGCCTGACGACAAGGAAACTCGCTCAAAAGCTGGGAGTTGAGCAGCCTACCCTGT
ACTGGCACGTGAAGAACAAGCGGGCCCTGCTCGATGCCCTGCCAATCGAGATGCTGGACAGGCATCATAC
CCACTTCTGCCCCCTGGAAGGCGAGTCATGGCAAGACTTTCTGCGGAACAACGCCAAGTCATTCCGCTGT
GCTCTCCTCTCACATCGCGACGGGGCTAAAGTGCATCTCGGCACCCGCCCAACAGAGAAACAGTACGAAA
CCCTGGAAAATCAGCTCGCGTTCCTGTGTCAGCAAGGCTTCTCCCTGGAGAACGCACTGTACGCTCTGTC
CGCCGTGGGCCACTTTACACTGGGCTGCGTATTGGAGGAACAGGAGCATCAAGTAGCAAAAGAGGAAAGA
GAGACACCTACCACCGATTCTATGCCCCCACTTCTGAGACAAGCAATTGAGCTGTTCGACCGGCAGGGAG
CCGAACCTGCCTTCCTTTTCGGCCTGGAACTAATCATATGTGGCCTGGAGAAACAGCTAAAGTGCGAAAG
CGGCGGGCCGGCCGACGCCCTTGACGATTTTGACTTAGACATGCTCCCAGCCGATGCCCTTGACGACTTT
GACCTTGATATGCTGCCTGCTGACGCTCTTGACGATTTTGACCTTGACATGCTCCCCGGGTAAATCGATC
ATAATCAGCCATACCACATTTGTAGAGGTTTTACTTGCTTTAAAAAACCTCCCACACCTCCCCCTGAACC
TGAAACATAAAATGAATGCAATTGTTGTTGTTAACTTGTTTATTGCAGCTTATAATGGTTACAAATAAAG
CAATAGCATCACAAATTTCACAAATAAAGCATTTTTTTCACTGCCTCGACCCATAGAGCCCACCGCATCC
CCAGCATGCCTGCTATTGTCTTCCCAATCCTCCCCCTTGCTGTCCTGCCCCACCCCACCCCCCAGAATAG
AATGACACCTACTCAGACAATGCGATGCAATTTCCTCATTTTATTAGGAAAGGACAGTGGGAGTGGCACC
TTCCAGGGTCAAGGAAGGCACGGGGGAGGGGCAAACAACAGATGGCTGGCAACTAGAAGGCACAGACGCG
TCAGCTGACTAGAGGATCCCCGGATCAACCACTTTGTACAAGAAAGCTGGGTCGGCGCGCCCACCCTTGA
ATTCTTACTTTTTCTTTTTTGCCTGGCCGGCCTTTTTCGTGGCCGCCGGCCTTTTGTCGCCTCCCAGCTG
AGACAGGTCGATCCGTGTCTCGTACAGGCCGGTGATGCTCTGGTGGATCAGGGTGGCGTCCAGCACCTCT
TTGGTGCTGGTGTACCTCTTCCGGTCGATGGTGGTGTCAAAGTACTTGAAGGCGGCAGGGGCTCCCAGAT
TGGTCAGGGTAAACAGGTGGATGATATTCTCGGCCTGCTCTCTGATGGGCTTATCCCGGTGCTTGTTGTA
GGCGGACAGCACTTTGTCCAGATTAGCGTCGGCCAGGATCACTCTCTTGGAGAACTCGCTGATCTGCTCG
ATGATCTCGTCCAGGTAGTGCTTGTGCTGTTCCACAAACAGCTGTTTCTGCTCATTATCCTCGGGGGAGC
CCTTCAGCTTCTCATAGTGGCTGGCCAGGTACAGGAAGTTCACATATTTGGAGGGCAGGGCCAGTTCGTT
TCCCTTCTGCAGTTCGCCGGCAGAGGCCAGCATTCTCTTCCGGCCGTTTTCCAGCTCGAACAGGGAGTAC
TTAGGCAGCTTGATGATCAGGTCCTTTTTCACTTCTTTGTAGCCCTTGGCTTCCAGAAAGTCGATGGGAT
TCTTCTCGAAGCTGCTTCTTTCCATGATGGTGATCCCCAGCAGCTCTTTCACACTCTTCAGTTTCTTGGA
CTTGCCCTTTTCCACTTTGGCCACCACCAGCACAGAATAGGCCACGGTGGGGCTGTCGAAGCCGCCGTAC
TTCTTAGGGTCCCAGTCCTTCTTTCTGGCGATCAGCTTATCGCTGTTCCTCTTGGGCAGGATAGACTCTT
TGCTGAAGCCGCCTGTCTGCACCTCGGTCTTTTTCACGATATTCACTTGGGGCATGCTCAGCACTTTCCG
CACGGTGGCAAAATCCCGGCCCTTATCCCACACGATCTCCCCGGTTTCGCCGTTTGTCTCGATCAGAGGC
CGCTTCCGGATCTCGCCGTTGGCCAGGGTAATCTCGGTCTTGAAAAAGTTCATGATGTTGCTGTAGAAGA
AGTACTTGGCGGTAGCCTTGCCGATTTCCTGCTCGCTCTTGGCGATCATCTTCCGCACGTCGTACACCTT
GTAGTCGCCGTACACGAACTCGCTTTCCAGCTTAGGGTACTTTTTGATCAGGGCGGTTCCCACGACGGCG
TTCAGGTAGGCGTCGTGGGCGTGGTGGTAGTTGTTGATCTCGCGCACTTTGTAAAACTGGAAATCCTTCC
GGAAATCGGACACCAGCTTGGACTTCAGGGTGATCACTTTCACTTCCCGGATCAGCTTGTCATTCTCGTC
GTACTTAGTGTTCATCCGGGAGTCCAGGATCTGTGCCACGTGCTTTGTGATCTGCCGGGTTTCCACCAGC
TGTCTCTTGATGAAGCCGGCCTTATCCAGTTCGCTCAGGCCGCCTCTCTCGGCCTTGGTCAGATTGTCGA
ACTTTCTCTGGGTAATCAGCTTGGCGTTCAGCAGCTGCCGCCAGTAGTTCTTCATCTTCTTCACGACCTC
TTCGGAGGGCACGTTGTCGCTCTTGCCCCGGTTCTTGTCGCTTCTGGTCAGCACCTTGTTGTCGATGGAG
TCGTCCTTCAGAAAGCTCTGAGGCACGATATGGTCCACATCGTAGTCGGACAGCCGGTTGATGTCCAGTT
CCTGGTCCACGTACATATCCCGCCCATTCTGCAGGTAGTACAGGTACAGCTTCTCGTTCTGCAGCTGGGT
GTTTTCCACGGGGTGTTCTTTCAGGATCTGGCTGCCCAGCTCTTTGATGCCCTCTTCGATCCGCTTCATT
CTCTCGCGGCTGTTCTTCTGTCCCTTCTGGGTGGTCTGGTTCTCTCTGGCCATTTCGATCACGATGTTCT
CGGGCTTGTGCCGGCCCATCACTTTCACGAGCTCGTCCACCACCTTCACTGTCTGCAGGATGCCCTTCTT
AATGGCGGGGCTGCCGGCCAGATTGGCAATGTGCTCGTGCAGGCTATCGCCCTGGCCGGACACCTGGGCT
TTCTGGATGTCCTCTTTAAAGGTCAGGCTGTCGTCGTGGATCAGCTGCATGAAGTTTCTGTTGGCGAAGC
CGTCGGACTTCAGGAAATCCAGGATTGTCTTGCCGGACTGCTTGTCCCGGATGCCGTTGATCAGCTTCCG
GCTCAGCCTGCCCCAGCCGGTGTATCTCCGCCGCTTCAGCTGCTTCATCACTTTGTCGTCGAACAGGTGG
GCATAGGTTTTCAGCCGTTCCTCGATCATCTCTCTGTCCTCAAACAGTGTCAGGGTCAGCACGATATCTT
CCAGAATGTCCTCGTTTTCCTCATTGTCCAGGAAGTCCTTGTCCTTGATAATTTTCAGCAGATCGTGGTA
TGTGCCCAGGGAGGCGTTGAACCGATCTTCCACGCCGGAGATTTCCACGGAGTCGAAGCACTCGATTTTC
TTGAAGTAGTCCTCTTTCAGCTGCTTCACGGTCACTTTCCGGTTGGTCTTGAACAGCAGGTCCACGATGG
CCTTTTTCTGCTCGCCGCTCAGGAAGGCGGGCTTTCTCATTCCCTCGGTCACGTATTTCACTTTGGTCAG
CTCGTTATACACGGTGAAGTACTCGTACAGCAGGCTGTGCTTGGGCAGCACCTTCTCGTTGGGCAGGTTC
TTATCGAAGTTGGTCATCCGCTCGATGAAGCTCTGGGCGGAAGCGCCCTTGTCCACCACTTCCTCGAAGT
TCCAGGGGGTGATGGTTTCCTCGCTCTTTCTGGTCATCCAGGCGAATCTGCTGTTTCCCCTGGCCAGAGG
GCCCACGTAGTAGGGGATGCGGAAGGTCAGGATCTTCTCGATCTTTTCCCGGTTGTCCTTCAGGAATGGG
TAAAAATCTTCCTGCCGCCGCAGAATGGCGTGCAGCTCTCCCAGGTGGATCTGGTGGGGGATGCTGCCGT
TGTCGAAGGTCCGCTGCTTCCGCAGCAGGTCCTCTCTGTTCAGCTTCACGAGCAGTTCCTCGGTGCCGTC
CATCTTTTCCAGGATGGGCTTGATGAACTTGTAGAACTCTTCCTGGCTGGCTCCGCCGTCAATGTAGCCG
GCGTAGCCGTTCTTGCTCTGGTCGAAGAAAATCTCTTTGTACTTCTCAGGCAGCTGCTGCCGCACGAGAG
CTTTCAGCAGGGTCAGGTCCTGGTGGTGCTCGTCGTATCTCTTGATCATAGAGGCGCTCAGGGGGGCCTT
GGTGATCTCGGTGTTCACTCTCAGGATGTCGCTCAGCAGGATGGCGTCGGACAGGTTCTTGGCGGCCAGA
AACAGGTCGGCGTACTGGTCGCCGATCTGGGCCAGCAGGTTGTCCAGGTCGTCGTCGTAGGTGTCCTTGC
TCAGCTGCAGTTTGGCATCCTCGGCCAGGTCGAAGTTGCTCTTGAAGTTGGGGGTCAGGCCCAGGCTCAG
GGCAATCAGGTTTCCGAACAGGCCATTCTTCTTCTCGCCGGGCAGCTGGGCGATCAGATTTTCCAGCCGT
CTGCTCTTGCTCAGTCTGGCAGACAGGATGGCCTTGGCGTCCACGCCGCTGGCGTTGATGGGGTTTTCCT
CGAACAGCTGGTTGTAGGTCTGCACCAGCTGGATGAACAGCTTGTCCACGTCGCTGTTGTCGGGGTTCAG
GTCGCCCTCGATCAGGAAGTGGCCCCGGAACTTGATCATGTGGGCCAGGGCCAGATAGATCAGCCGCAGG
TCGGCCTTGTCGGTGCTGTCCACCAGTTTCTTTCTCAGGTGGTAGATGGTGGGGTACTTCTCGTGGTAGG
CCACCTCGTCCACGATGTTGCCGAAGATGGGGTGCCGCTCGTGCTTCTTATCCTCTTCCACCAGGAAGGA
CTCTTCCAGTCTGTGGAAGAAGCTGTCGTCCACCTTGGCCATCTCGTTGCTGAAGATCTCTTGCAGATAG
CAGATCCGGTTCTTCCGTCTGGTGTATCTTCTTCTGGCGGTTCTCTTCAGCCGGGTGGCCTCGGCTGTTT
CGCCGCTGTCGAACAGCAGGGCTCCGATCAGGTTCTTCTTGATGCTGTGCCGGTCGGTGTTGCCCAGCAC
CTTGAATTTCTTGCTGGGCACCTTGTACTCGTCGGTGATCACGGCCCAGCCCACAGAGTTGGTGCCGATG
TCCAGGCCGATGCTGTACTTCTTGTCGGCTGCTGGGACTCCGTGGATACCGACCTTCCGCTTCTTCTTTG
GGGCCATCTTATCGTCATCGTCTTTGTAATCAATATCATGATCCTTGTAGTCTCCGTCGTGGTCCTTATA
GTCCATGGTGGCACCGGTCCAACCTGAAAACCGCGGAGCCTGCTTTTTTGTACAAACTTGTTGATCGGAA
TTCTCCAGGCGATCTGACGGTTCACTAAACGAGCTCTGCTTATATAGGCCTCCCACCGTACACGCCTACC
TCGACATACGTTCTCTATCACTGATAGGGAGTAAACTCGACATACGTTCTCTATCACTGATAGGGATAAA
CTCGACATACGTTCTCTATCACTGATAGGGAGTAAACTCGACATACGTTCTCTATCACTGATAGGGAGTA
AACTCGACATACGTTCTCTATCACTGATAGGGAGTAAACTCGACATCGTTCTCTATCACTGATAGGGAGT
AAACTCGACATACGTTCTCTATCACTGATAGGGAGTAAACTCGACAGTACTAAGCTTTACTAGGGACAGG
ATTGGTGACAGAAAAGCCCCATCCTTAGGCCTCCTCCTTCCTAGTCTCCTGATATTGGGTCTAACCCCCA
CCTCCTGTTAGGCAGATTCCTTATCTGGTGACACACCCCCATTTCCTGGAGCCATCTCTCTCCTTGCCAG
AACCTCTAAGGTTTGCTTACGATGGAGCCAGAGAGGATCCTGGGAGGGAGAGCTTGGCAGGGGGTGGGAG
GGAAGGGGGGGATGCGTGACCTGCCCGGTTCTCAGTGGCCACCCTGCGCTACCCTCTCCCAGAACCTGAG
CTGCTCTGACGCGGCTGTCTGGTGCGTTTCACTGATCCTGGTGCTGCAGCTTCCTTACACTTCCCAAGAG
GAGAAGCAGTTTGGAAAAACAAAATCAGAATAAGTTGGTCCTGAGTTCTAACTTTGGCTCTTCACCTTTC
TAGTCCCCAATTTATATTGTTCCTCCGTGCGTCAGTTTTACCTGTGAGATAAGGCCAGTAGCCAGCCCCG
TCCTGGCAGGGCTGTGGTGAGGAGGGGGGTGTCCGTGTGGAAAACTCCCTTTGTGAGAATGGTGCGTCCT
AGGTGTTCACCAGGTCGTGGCCGCCTCTACTCCCTTTCTCTTTCTCCATCCTTCTTTCCTTAAAGAGTCC
CCAGTGCTATCTGGGACATATTCCTCCGCCCAGAGCAGGGTCCCGCTTCCCTAAGGCCCTGCTCTGGGCT
TCTGGGTTTGAGTCCTTGGCAAGCCCAGGAGAGGCGCTCAGGCTTCCCTGTCCCCCTTCCTCGTCCACCA
TCTCATGCCCCTGGCTCTCCTGCCCCTTCCCTACAGGGGTTCCTGGCTCTGCTCTAAGGGCGAATTCGCG
GCCGCTAAATTCAATTCGCCCTATAGTGAGTCGTATTACAATTCACTGGCCGTCGTTTTACAACGTCGTG
ACTGGGAAAACCCTGGCGTTACCCAACTTAATCGCCTTGCAGCACATCCCCCTTTCGCCAGCTGGCGTAA
TAGCGAAGAGGCCCGCACCGATCGCCCTTCCCAACAGTTGCGCAGCCTATACGTACGGCAGTTTAAGGTT
TACACCTATAAAAGAGAGAGCCGTTATCGTCTGTTTGTGGATGTACAGAGTGATATTATTGACACGCCGG
GGCGACGGATGGTGATCCCCCTGGCCAGTGCACGTCTGCTGTCAGATAAAGTCTCCCGTGAACTTTACCC
GGTGGTGCATATCGGGGATGAAAGCTGGCGCATGATGACCACCGATATGGCCAGTGTGCCGGTCTCCGTT
ATCGGGGAAGAAGTGGCTGATCTCAGCCACCGCGAAAATGACATCAAAAACGCCATTAACCTGATGTTCT
GGGGAATATAAATGTCAGGCATGAGATTATCAAAAAGGATCTTCACCTAGATCCTTTTCACGTAGAAAGC
CAGTCCGCAGAAACGGTGCTGACCCCGGATGAATGTCAGCTACTGGGCTATCTGGACAAGGGAAAACGCA
AGCGCAAAGAGAAAGCAGGTAGCTTGCAGTGGGCTTACATGGCGATAGCTAGACTGGGCGGTTTTATGGA
CAGCAAGCGAACCGGAATTGCCAGCTGGGGCGCCCTCTGGTAAGGTTGGGAAGCCCTGCAAAGTAAACTG
GATGGCTTTCTTGCCGCCAAGGATCTGATGGCGCAGGGGATCAAGCTCTGATCAAGAGACAGGATGAGGA
TCGTTTCGCATGATTGAACAAGATGGATTGCACGCAGGTTCTCCGGCCGCTTGGGTGGAGAGGCTATTCG
GCTATGACTGGGCACAACAGACAATCGGCTGCTCTGATGCCGCCGTGTTCCGGCTGTCAGCGCAGGGGCG
CCCGGTTCTTTTTGTCAAGACCGACCTGTCCGGTGCCCTGAATGAACTGCAAGACGAGGCAGCGCGGCTA
TCGTGGCTGGCCACGACGGGCGTTCCTTGCGCAGCTGTGCTCGACGTTGTCACTGAAGCGGGAAGGGACT
GGCTGCTATTGGGCGAAGTGCCGGGGCAGGATCTCCTGTCATCTCACCTTGCTCCTGCCGAGAAAGTATC
CATCATGGCTGATGCAATGCGGCGGCTGCATACGCTTGATCCGGCTACCTGCCCATTCGACCACCAAGCG
AAACATCGCATCGAGCGAGCACGTACTCGGATGGAAGCCGGTCTTGTCGATCAGGATGATCTGGACGAAG
AGCATCAGGGGCTCGCGCCAGCCGAACTGTTCGCCAGGCTCAAGGCGAGCATGCCCGACGGCGAGGATCT
CGTCGTGACCCATGCATGGCGATGCCTGCTTGCCGAATATCATGGTGGAAAATGGCCGCTTTTCTGGATT
CATCGACTGTGGCCGGCTGGGTGTGGCGGACCGCTATCAGGACATAGCGTTGGCTACCCGTGATATTGCT
GAAGAGCTTGGCGGCGAATGGGCTGACCGCTTCCTCGTGCTTTACGGTATCGCCGCTCCCGATTCGCAGC
GCATCGCCTTCTATCGCCTTCTTGACGAGTTCTTCTGAATTATTAACGCTTACAATTTCCTGATGCGGTA
TTTTCTCCTTACGCATCTGTGCGGTATTTCACACCGCATCAGGTGGCACTTTTCGGGGAAATGTGCGCGG
AACCCCTATTTGTTTATTTTTCTAAATACATTCAAATATGTATCCGCTCATGAGATTATCAAAAAGGATC
TTCACCTAGATCCTTTTAAATTAAAAATGAAGTTTTAAATCAATCTAAAGTATATATGAGTAAACTTGGT
CTGACAGTTACCAATGCTTAATCAGTGAGGCACCTATCTCAGCGATCTGTCTATTTCGTTCATCCATAGT
TGCCTGACTCCCCGTCGTGTAGATAACTACGATACGGGAGGGCTTACCATCTGGCCCCAGTGCTGCAATG
ATACCGCGAGACCCACGCTCACCGGCTCCAGATTTATCAGCAATAAACCAGCCAGCCGGAAGGGCCGAGC
GCAGAAGTGGTCCTGCAACTTTATCCGCCTCCATCCAGTCTATTAATTGTTGCCGGGAAGCTAGAGTAAG
TAGTTCGCCAGTTAATAGTTTGCGCAACGTTGTTGCCATTGCTACAGGCATCGTGGTGTCACGCTCGTCG
TTTGGTATGGCTTCATTCAGCTCCGGTTCCCAACGATCAAGGCGAGTTACATGATCCCCCATGTTGTGCA
AAAAAGCGGTTAGCTCCTTCGGTCCTCCGATCGTTGTCAGAAGTAAGTTGGCCGCAGTGTTATCACTCAT
GGTTATGGCAGCACTGCATAATTCTCTTACTGTCATGCCATCCGTAAGATGCTTTTCTGTGACTGGTGAG
TACTCAACCAAGTCATTCTGAGAATAGTGTATGCGGCGACCGAGTTGCTCTTGCCCGGCGTCAATACGGG
ATAATACCGCGCCACATAGCAGAACTTTAAAAGTGCTCATCATTGGAAAACGTTCTTCGGGGCGAAAACT
CTCAAGGATCTTACCGCTGTTGAGATCCAGTTCGATGTAACCCACTCGTGCACCCAACTGATCTTCAGCA
TCTTTTACTTTCACCAGCGTTTCTGGGTGAGCAAAAACAGGAAGGCAAAATGCCGCAAAAAAGGGAATAA
GGGCGACACGGAAATGTTGAATACTCATACTCTTCCTTTTTCAATATTATTGAAGCATTTATCAGGGTTA
TTGTCTCATGACCAAAATCCCTTAACGTGAGTTTTCGTTCCACTGAGCGTCAGACCCCG
Features (pLannotate 1.2.2; 36 found; start..end, strand, type, name):
     23..611     +  rep_origin     ori: high-copy-number ColE1/pMB1/pBR322/pUC origin of replication
    794..886     +  CDS            lacI (fragment): lac repressor; lacI; The lac repressor binds to the lac operator to inhibit transcription in E. coli. This inhibition can be relieved by adding lactose or isopropyl-β-D-thiogalactopyranoside (IPTG).
    899..920     +  protein_bind   CAP binding site: CAP binding activates transcription in the presence of cAMP. E. coli catabolite activator protein
    935..965     +  promoter       lac promoter: promoter for the E. coli lac operon
    969..991     +  protein_bind   lac operator (fragment): The lac repressor binds to the lac operator to inhibit transcription in E. coli. This inhibition can be relieved by adding lactose or isopropyl-β-D-thiogalactopyranoside (IPTG). lac repressor encoded by lacI
   1034..1052    +  promoter       T3 promoter: promoter for bacteriophage T3 RNA polymerase
   1087..1890    +  misc_feature   HA-L: left homology arm from the adeno-associated virus integration site (AAVS1) within intron 1 of the human PPP1R12C gene
   1897..1922    +  misc_feature   SA: splice acceptor site
   2009..2608    +  CDS            PuroR: puromycin N-acetyltransferase; pac from Streptomyces alboniger; confers resistance to puromycin
   2646..2870    +  polyA_signal   bGH poly(A) signal: bovine growth hormone polyadenylation signal
   2877..2958    -  polyA_signal   SV40 poly(A) signal: SV40 polyadenylation signal
   2981..3064    -  CDS            large T antigen (fragment): large T antigen from SV40 (simian virus 40)
   3146..3449    +  enhancer       CMV enhancer: human cytomegalovirus immediate early enhancer
   3451..3728    +  promoter       chicken β-actin promoter: No description available
   3730..4747    +  intron         chimeric intron: chimera between introns from chicken β-actin and rabbit β-globin
   4815..4843    +  misc_feature   MCS (fragment): pBluescript multiple cloning site
   4847..5593    +  CDS            rtTA-Advanced: improved tetracycline-controlled transactivator In the Tet-On® system, rtTA-Advanced binds to the Tet-responsive element and stimulates transcription only in the presence of tetracycline or doxycycline.
   5597..5680    +  CDS            large T antigen (fragment): large T antigen from SV40 (simian virus 40)
   5703..5784    +  polyA_signal   SV40 poly(A) signal: SV40 polyadenylation signal
   5791..6015    -  polyA_signal   bGH poly(A) signal: bovine growth hormone polyadenylation signal
   6048..6072    +  protein_bind   attB2: mutant version of attB; recombination site for the Gateway® BP reaction BP Clonase™
   6098..6145    -  CDS            nucleoplasmin NLS: bipartite nuclear localization signal from nucleoplasmin
   6146..8644    -  CDS            Cas9(C): C-terminal portion of Streptococcus pyogenes Cas9 (Zetsche et al., 2015)
   8645..10246   -  CDS            Cas9(N): N-terminal portion of Streptococcus pyogenes Cas9 (Zetsche et al., 2015)
  10397..10421   -  protein_bind   attB1: mutant version of attB; recombination site for the Gateway® BP reaction BP Clonase™
  10438..10752   -  promoter       tight TRE promoter: Tet-responsive promoter PTight, consisting of seven tet operator sequences followed by the minimal CMV promoter
  10769..11605   +  misc_feature   HA-R: right homology arm from the adeno-associated virus integration site (AAVS1) within intron 1 of the human PPP1R12C gene
  11640..11658   -  promoter       T7 promoter: promoter for bacteriophage T7 RNA polymerase
  11661..11808   +  CDS            lacZα (fragment): LacZα fragment of β-galactosidase; lacZ fragment
  11818..12121   +  CDS            ccdB (fragment): CcdB, a bacterial toxin that poisons DNA gyrase; ccdB; Plasmids containing the ccdB gene cannot be propagated in standard E. coli strains.
  12169..12438   +  CDS            tnpA (fragment): TN5P_ECOLX - Also known as tnp. Experimental evidence at protein level: Swiss-Prot protein existence level 1. Mediates transposition of transposon Tn5 by a 'cut and paste' mechanism. First, the monomeric transposase binds the 19 bp inverted DNA repeats flanking the transposon. Then, dimerization of the DNA- bound transposase creates a synaptic DNA complex. After nicking of the first DNA strand, excision of the transposon proceeds through a series of intermediates. The transposase then mediates the insertion of the transposon at a new site by strand transfer. The activity of the wild- type tran
  12470..13268   +  CDS            NeoR/KanR (fragment): aminoglycoside phosphotransferase from Tn5; aph(3')-II (or nptII); confers resistance to neomycin, kanamycin, and G418 (Geneticin®)
  13289..13339   -  misc_feature   bom (fragment): basis of mobility region from pBR322
  13366..13425   +  promoter       AmpR promoter (fragment): bla
  13518..14378   -  CDS            AmpR: β-lactamase; bla; confers resistance to ampicillin, carbenicillin, and related antibiotics
  14379..14431   -  promoter       AmpR promoter (fragment): bla
