>Addgene plasmid #107270 | pAAVS1-TRE-Cas9- puro-polyA-CAG-rtTA | addgene full sequence | sequence record 260738 | Addgene NGS Result
TAGAAAAGATCAAAGGATCTTCTTGAGATCCTTTTTTTCTGCGCGTAATCTGCTGCTTGCAAACAAAAAA
ACCACCGCTACCAGCGGTGGTTTGTTTGCCGGATCAAGAGCTACCAACTCTTTTTCCGAAGGTAACTGGC
TTCAGCAGAGCGCAGATACCAAATACTGTTCTTCTAGTGTAGCCGTAGTTAGGCCACCACTTCAAGAACT
CTGTAGCACCGCCTACATACCTCGCTCTGCTAATCCTGTTACCAGTGGCTGCTGCCAGTGGCGATAAGTC
GTGTCTTACCGGGTTGGACTCAAGACGATAGTTACCGGATAAGGCGCAGCGGTCGGGCTGAACGGGGGGT
TCGTGCACACAGCCCAGCTTGGAGCGAACGACCTACACCGAACTGAGATACCTACAGCGTGAGCTATGAG
AAAGCGCCACGCTTCCCGAAGGGAGAAAGGCGGACAGGTATCCGGTAAGCGGCAGGGTCGGAACAGGAGA
GCGCACGAGGGAGCTTCCAGGGGGAAACGCCTGGTATCTTTATAGTCCTGTCGGGTTTCGCCACCTCTGA
CTTGAGCGTCGATTTTTGTGATGCTCGTCAGGGGGGCGGAGCCTATGGAAAAACGCCAGCAACGCGGCCT
TTTTACGGTTCCTGGCCTTTTGCTGGCCTTTTGCTCACATGTTCTTTCCTGCGTTATCCCCTGATTCTGT
GGATAACCGTATTACCGCCTTTGAGTGAGCTGATACCGCTCGCCGCAGCCGAACGACCGAGCGCAGCGAG
TCAGTGAGCGAGGAAGCGGAAGAGCGCCCAATACGCAAACCGCCTCTCCCCGCGCGTTGGCCGATTCATT
AATGCAGCTGGCACGACAGGTTTCCCGACTGGAAAGCGGGCAGTGAGCGCAACGCAATTAATGTGAGTTA
GCTCACTCATTAGGCACCCCAGGCTTTACACTTTATGCTTCCGGCTCGTATGTTGTGTGGAATTGTGAGC
GGATAACAATTTCACACAGGAAACAGCTATGACCATGATTACGCCAAGCTCAGAATTAACCCTCACTAAA
GGGACTAGTCCTGCAGGTTTAAACGAATTCGCCCTTTGCTTTCTCTGACCAGCATTCTCTCCCCTGGGCC
TGTGCCGCTTTCTGTCTGCAGCTTGTGGCCTGGGTCACCTCTACGGCTGGCCCAGATCCTTCCCTGCCGC
CTCCTTCAGGTTCCGTCTTCCTCCACTCCCTCTTCCCCTTGCTCTCTGCTGTGTTGCTGCCCAAGGATGC
TCTTTCCGGAGCACTTCCTTCTCGGCGCTGCACCACGTGATGTCCTCTGAGCGGATCCTCCCCGTGTCTG
GGTCCTCTCCGGGCATCTCTCCTCCCTCACCCAACCCCATGCCGTCTTCACTCGCTGGGTTCCCTTTTCC
TTCTCCTTCTGGGGCCTGTGCCATCTCTCGTTTCTTAGGATGGCCTTCTCCGACGGATGTCTCCCTTGCG
TCCCGCCTCCCCTTCTTGTAGGCCTGCATCATCACCGTTTTTCTGGACAACCCCAAAGTACCCCGTCTCC
CTGGCTTTAGCCACCTCTCCATCCTCTTGCTTTCTTTGCCTGGACACCCCGTTCTCCTGTGGATTCGGGT
CACCTCTCACTCCTTTCATTTGGGCAGCTCCCCTACCCCCCTTACCTCTCTAGTCTGTGCTAGCTCTTCC
AGCCCCCTGTCATGGCATCTTCCAGGGGTCCGAGAGCTCAGCTAGTCTTCTTCCTCCAACCCGGGCCCCT
ATGTCCACTTCAGGACAGCATGTTTGCTGCCTCCAGGGATCCTGTGTCCCCGAGCTGGGACCACCTTATA
TTCCCAGGGCCGGTTAATGTGGCTCTGGTTCTGGGTACTTTTATCTGTCCCCTCCACCCCACAGTGGGGC
AAGCTTCTGACCTCTTCTCTTCCTCCCACAGGGCCTCGAGAGATCTGGCAGCGGAGAGGGCAGAGGAAGT
CTTCTAACATGCGGTGACGTGGAGGAGAATCCCGGCCCTAGGCTCGAGATGACCGAGTACAAGCCCACGG
TGCGCCTCGCCACCCGCGACGACGTCCCCAGGGCCGTACGCACCCTCGCCGCCGCGTTCGCCGACTACCC
CGCCACGCGCCACACCGTCGATCCGGACCGCCACATCGAGCGGGTCACCGAGCTGCAAGAACTCTTCCTC
ACGCGCGTCGGGCTCGACATCGGCAAGGTGTGGGTCGCGGACGACGGCGCCGCGGTGGCGGTCTGGACCA
CGCCGGAGAGCGTCGAAGCGGGGGCGGTGTTCGCCGAGATCGGCCCGCGCATGGCCGAGTTGAGCGGTTC
CCGGCTGGCCGCGCAGCAACAGATGGAAGGCCTCCTGGCGCCGCACCGGCCCAAGGAGCCCGCGTGGTTC
CTGGCCACCGTCGGCGTCTCGCCCGACCACCAGGGCAAGGGTCTGGGCAGCGCCGTCGTGCTCCCCGGAG
TGGAGGCGGCCGAGCGCGCCGGGGTGCCCGCCTTCCTGGAGACCTCCGCGCCCCGCAACCTCCCCTTCTA
CGAGCGGCTCGGCTTCACCGTCACCGCCGACGTCGAGGTGCCCGAAGGACCGCGCACCTGGTGCATGACC
CGCAAGCCCGGTGCCTGATCTAGAGGGCCCGTTTAAACCCGCTGATCAGCCTCGACTGTGCCTTCTAGTT
GCCAGCCATCTGTTGTTTGCCCCTCCCCCGTGCCTTCCTTGACCCTGGAAGGTGCCACTCCCACTGTCCT
TTCCTAATAAAATGAGGAAATTGCATCGCATTGTCTGAGTAGGTGTCATTCTATTCTGGGGGGTGGGGTG
GGGCAGGACAGCAAGGGGGAGGATTGGGAAGACAATAGCAGGCATGCTGGGGATGCGGTGGGCTCTATGG
GTCGAGGCAGTGAAAAAAATGCTTTATTTGTGAAATTTGTGATGCTATTGCTTTATTTGTAACCATTATA
AGCTGCAATAAACAAGTTAACAACAACAATTGCATTCATTTTATGTTTCAGGTTCAGGGGGAGGTGTGGG
AGGTTTTTTAAAGCAAGTAAAACCTCTACAAATGTGGTATGGCTGATTATGATCCTCTAGAGATATCGTC
GACACTAGTTATTAATAGTAATCAATTACGGGGTCATTAGTTCATAGCCCATATATGGAGTTCCGCGTTA
CATAACTTACGGTAAATGGCCCGCCTGGCTGACCGCCCAACGACCCCCGCCCATTGACGTCAATAATGAC
GTATGTTCCCATAGTAACGCCAATAGGGACTTTCCATTGACGTCAATGGGTGGAGTATTTACGGTAAACT
GCCCACTTGGCAGTACATCAAGTGTATCATATGCCAAGTACGCCCCCTATTGACGTCAATGACGGTAAAT
GGCCCGCCTGGCATTATGCCCAGTACATGACCTTATGGGACTTTCCTACTTGGCAGTACATCTACGTATT
AGTCATCGCTATTACCATGGTCGAGGTGAGCCCCACGTTCTGCTTCACTCTCCCCATCTCCCCCCCCTCC
CCACCCCCAATTTTGTATTTATTTATTTTTTAATTATTTTGTGCAGCGATGGGGGCGGGGGGGGGGGGGG
GGCGCGCGCCRGGSGGGGSGGGGGGGGGSGGGGGGGGGGGSGGGGSGRGGCGGAGAGGTGCGGCGGCAGC
CAATCAGAGCGGCGCGCTCCGAAAGTTTCCTTTTATGGCGAGGCGGCGGCGGCGGCGGCCCTATAAAAAG
CGAAGCGCGCGGCGGGCGGGAGTCGCTGCGCGCTGCCTTCGCCCCGTGCCCCGCTCCGCCGCCGCCTCGC
GCCGCCCGCCCCGGCTCTGACTGACCGCGTTACTCCCACAGGTGAGCGGGCGGGACGGCCCTTCTCCTCC
GGGCTGTAATTAGCGCTTGGTTTAATGACGGCTTGTTTCTTTTCTGTGGCTGCGTGAAAGCCTTGAGGGG
CTCCGGGAGGGCCCTTTGTGCGGGGGGAGCGGCTCGGGGGGTGCGTGCGTGTGTGTGTGCGTGGGGAGCG
CCGCGTGCGGCTCCGCGCTGCCCGGCGGCTGTGAGCGCTGCGGGCGCGGCGCGGGGCTTTGTGCGCTCCG
CAGTGTGCGCGAGGGGAGCGCGGCCGGGGGCGGTGCCCCGCGGTGCGGGGGGGGCTGCGAGGGGAACAAA
GGCTGCGTGCGGGGTGTGTGCGTGGGGGGGTGAGCAGGGGGTGTGGGCGCGTCGGTCGGGCTGCAACCCC
CCCTGCACCCCCCTCCCCGAGTTGCTGAGCACGGCCCGGCTTCGGGTGCGGGGCTCCGTACGGGGCGTGG
CGCGGGGCTCGCCGTGCCGGGCGGGGGGTGGCGGCAGGTGGGGGTGCCGGGCGGGGCGGGGCCGCCTCGG
GCCGGGGRGGGCTCGGGGGAGGGGCGCGGCGGCCCCCGGAGCGCCGGCGGCTGTCGAGGCGCGGCGAGCC
GCAGCCATTGCCTTTTATGGTAATCGTGCGAGAGGGCGCAGGGACTTCCTTTGTCCCAAATCTGTGCGGA
GCCGAAATCTGGGAGGCGCCGCCGCACCCCCTCTAGCGGGCGCGGGGCGAAGCGGTGCGGCGCCGGCAGG
AAGGAAATGGGCGGGGAGGGCCTTCGTGCGTCGCCGCGCCGCCGTCCCCTTCTCCCTCTCCAGCCTCGGG
GCTGTCCGCGGGGGGACGGCTGCCTTCGGGGGGGACGGGGCAGGGCGGGGTTCGGCTTCTGGCGTGTGAC
CGGCGGCTCTAGAGCCTCTGCTAACCATGTTCATGCCTTCTTCTTTTTCCTACAGCTCCTGGGCAACGTG
CTGGTTATTGTGCTGTCTCATCATTTTGGCAAAGAATTCGGCTTGATCGAAGCTAGTGGATCCCCCGGGC
TGCAGGAATTCACCATGTCTAGACTGGACAAGAGCAAAGTCATAAACGGCGCTCTGGAATTACTCAATGG
AGTCGGTATCGAAGGCCTGACGACAAGGAAACTCGCTCAAAAGCTGGGAGTTGAGCAGCCTACCCTGTAC
TGGCACGTGAAGAACAAGCGGGCCCTGCTCGATGCCCTGCCAATCGAGATGCTGGACAGGCATCATACCC
ACTTCTGCCCCCTGGAAGGCGAGTCATGGCAAGACTTTCTGCGGAACAACGCCAAGTCATTCCGCTGTGC
TCTCCTCTCACATCGCGACGGGGCTAAAGTGCATCTCGGCACCCGCCCAACAGAGAAACAGTACGAAACC
CTGGAAAATCAGCTCGCGTTCCTGTGTCAGCAAGGCTTCTCCCTGGAGAACGCACTGTACGCTCTGTCCG
CCGTGGGCCACTTTACACTGGGCTGCGTATTGGAGGAACAGGAGCATCAAGTAGCAAAAGAGGAAAGAGA
GACACCTACCACCGATTCTATGCCCCCACTTCTGAGACAAGCAATTGAGCTGTTCGACCGGCAGGGAGCC
GAACCTGCCTTCCTTTTCGGCCTGGAACTAATCATATGTGGCCTGGAGAAACAGCTAAAGTGCGAAAGCG
GCGGGCCGGCCGACGCCCTTGACGATTTTGACTTAGACATGCTCCCAGCCGATGCCCTTGACGACTTTGA
CCTTGATATGCTGCCTGCTGACGCTCTTGACGATTTTGACCTTGACATGCTCCCCGGGTAAATCGATCAT
AATCAGCCATACCACATTTGTAGAGGTTTTACTTGCTTTAAAAAACCTCCCACACCTCCCCCTGAACCTG
AAACATAAAATGAATGCAATTGTTGTTGTTAACTTGTTTATTGCAGCTTATAATGGTTACAAATAAAGCA
ATAGCATCACAAATTTCACAAATAAAGCATTTTTTTCACTGCCTCGACCCATAGAGCCCACCGCATCCCC
AGCATGCCTGCTATTGTCTTCCCAATCCTCCCCCTTGCTGTCCTGCCCCACCCCACCCCCCAGAATAGAA
TGACACCTACTCAGACAATGCGATGCAATTTCCTCATTTTATTAGGAAAGGACAGTGGGAGTGGCACCTT
CCAGGGTCAAGGAAGGCACGGGGGAGGGGCAAACAACAGATGGCTGGCAACTAGAAGGCACAGACGCGTC
AGCTGACTAGAGGATCCCCGGATCAACCACTTTGTACAAGAAAGCTGGGTCGGCGCGCCCACCCTTGAAT
TCTTACTTTTTCTTTTTTGCCTGGCCGGCCTTTTTCGTGGCCGCCGGCCTTTTGTCGCCTCCCAGCTGAG
ACAGGTCGATCCGTGTCTCGTACAGGCCGGTGATGCTCTGGTGGATCAGGGTGGCGTCCAGCACCTCTTT
GGTGCTGGTGTACCTCTTCCGGTCGATGGTGGTGTCAAAGTACTTGAAGGCGGCAGGGGCTCCCAGATTG
GTCAGGGTAAACAGGTGGATGATATTCTCGGCCTGCTCTCTGATGGGCTTATCCCGGTGCTTGTTGTAGG
CGGACAGCACTTTGTCCAGATTAGCGTCGGCCAGGATCACTCTCTTGGAGAACTCGCTGATCTGCTCGAT
GATCTCGTCCAGGTAGTGCTTGTGCTGTTCCACAAACAGCTGTTTCTGCTCATTATCCTCGGGGGAGCCC
TTCAGCTTCTCATAGTGGCTGGCCAGGTACAGGAAGTTCACATATTTGGAGGGCAGGGCCAGTTCGTTTC
CCTTCTGCAGTTCGCCGGCAGAGGCCAGCATTCTCTTCCGGCCGTTTTCCAGCTCGAACAGGGAGTACTT
AGGCAGCTTGATGATCAGGTCCTTTTTCACTTCTTTGTAGCCCTTGGCTTCCAGAAAGTCGATGGGATTC
TTCTCGAAGCTGCTTCTTTCCATGATGGTGATCCCCAGCAGCTCTTTCACACTCTTCAGTTTCTTGGACT
TGCCCTTTTCCACTTTGGCCACCACCAGCACAGAATAGGCCACGGTGGGGCTGTCGAAGCCGCCGTACTT
CTTAGGGTCCCAGTCCTTCTTTCTGGCGATCAGCTTATCGCTGTTCCTCTTGGGCAGGATAGACTCTTTG
CTGAAGCCGCCTGTCTGCACCTCGGTCTTTTTCACGATATTCACTTGGGGCATGCTCAGCACTTTCCGCA
CGGTGGCAAAATCCCGGCCCTTATCCCACACGATCTCCCCGGTTTCGCCGTTTGTCTCGATCAGAGGCCG
CTTCCGGATCTCGCCGTTGGCCAGGGTAATCTCGGTCTTGAAAAAGTTCATGATGTTGCTGTAGAAGAAG
TACTTGGCGGTAGCCTTGCCGATTTCCTGCTCGCTCTTGGCGATCATCTTCCGCACGTCGTACACCTTGT
AGTCGCCGTACACGAACTCGCTTTCCAGCTTAGGGTACTTTTTGATCAGGGCGGTTCCCACGACGGCGTT
CAGGTAGGCGTCGTGGGCGTGGTGGTAGTTGTTGATCTCGCGCACTTTGTAAAACTGGAAATCCTTCCGG
AAATCGGACACCAGCTTGGACTTCAGGGTGATCACTTTCACTTCCCGGATCAGCTTGTCATTCTCGTCGT
ACTTAGTGTTCATCCGGGAGTCCAGGATCTGTGCCACGTGCTTTGTGATCTGCCGGGTTTCCACCAGCTG
TCTCTTGATGAAGCCGGCCTTATCCAGTTCGCTCAGGCCGCCTCTCTCGGCCTTGGTCAGATTGTCGAAC
TTTCTCTGGGTAATCAGCTTGGCGTTCAGCAGCTGCCGCCAGTAGTTCTTCATCTTCTTCACGACCTCTT
CGGAGGGCACGTTGTCGCTCTTGCCCCGGTTCTTGTCGCTTCTGGTCAGCACCTTGTTGTCGATGGAGTC
GTCCTTCAGAAAGCTCTGAGGCACGATATGGTCCACATCGTAGTCGGACAGCCGGTTGATGTCCAGTTCC
TGGTCCACGTACATATCCCGCCCATTCTGCAGGTAGTACAGGTACAGCTTCTCGTTCTGCAGCTGGGTGT
TTTCCACGGGGTGTTCTTTCAGGATCTGGCTGCCCAGCTCTTTGATGCCCTCTTCGATCCGCTTCATTCT
CTCGCGGCTGTTCTTCTGTCCCTTCTGGGTGGTCTGGTTCTCTCTGGCCATTTCGATCACGATGTTCTCG
GGCTTGTGCCGGCCCATCACTTTCACGAGCTCGTCCACCACCTTCACTGTCTGCAGGATGCCCTTCTTAA
TGGCGGGGCTGCCGGCCAGATTGGCAATGTGCTCGTGCAGGCTATCGCCCTGGCCGGACACCTGGGCTTT
CTGGATGTCCTCTTTAAAGGTCAGGCTGTCGTCGTGGATCAGCTGCATGAAGTTTCTGTTGGCGAAGCCG
TCGGACTTCAGGAAATCCAGGATTGTCTTGCCGGACTGCTTGTCCCGGATGCCGTTGATCAGCTTCCGGC
TCAGCCTGCCCCAGCCGGTGTATCTCCGCCGCTTCAGCTGCTTCATCACTTTGTCGTCGAACAGGTGGGC
ATAGGTTTTCAGCCGTTCCTCGATCATCTCTCTGTCCTCAAACAGTGTCAGGGTCAGCACGATATCTTCC
AGAATGTCCTCGTTTTCCTCATTGTCCAGGAAGTCCTTGTCCTTGATAATTTTCAGCAGATCGTGGTATG
TGCCCAGGGAGGCGTTGAACCGATCTTCCACGCCGGAGATTTCCACGGAGTCGAAGCACTCGATTTTCTT
GAAGTAGTCCTCTTTCAGCTGCTTCACGGTCACTTTCCGGTTGGTCTTGAACAGCAGGTCCACGATGGCC
TTTTTCTGCTCGCCGCTCAGGAAGGCGGGCTTTCTCATTCCCTCGGTCACGTATTTCACTTTGGTCAGCT
CGTTATACACGGTGAAGTACTCGTACAGCAGGCTGTGCTTGGGCAGCACCTTCTCGTTGGGCAGGTTCTT
ATCGAAGTTGGTCATCCGCTCGATGAAGCTCTGGGCGGAAGCGCCCTTGTCCACCACTTCCTCGAAGTTC
CAGGGGGTGATGGTTTCCTCGCTCTTTCTGGTCATCCAGGCGAATCTGCTGTTTCCCCTGGCCAGAGGGC
CCACGTAGTAGGGGATGCGGAAGGTCAGGATCTTCTCGATCTTTTCCCGGTTGTCCTTCAGGAATGGGTA
AAAATCTTCCTGCCGCCGCAGAATGGCGTGCAGCTCTCCCAGGTGGATCTGGTGGGGGATGCTGCCGTTG
TCGAAGGTCCGCTGCTTCCGCAGCAGGTCCTCTCTGTTCAGCTTCACGAGCAGTTCCTCGGTGCCGTCCA
TCTTTTCCAGGATGGGCTTGATGAACTTGTAGAACTCTTCCTGGCTGGCTCCGCCGTCAATGTAGCCGGC
GTAGCCGTTCTTGCTCTGGTCGAAGAAAATCTCTTTGTACTTCTCAGGCAGCTGCTGCCGCACGAGAGCT
TTCAGCAGGGTCAGGTCCTGGTGGTGCTCGTCGTATCTCTTGATCATAGAGGCGCTCAGGGGGGCCTTGG
TGATCTCGGTGTTCACTCTCAGGATGTCGCTCAGCAGGATGGCGTCGGACAGGTTCTTGGCGGCCAGAAA
CAGGTCGGCGTACTGGTCGCCGATCTGGGCCAGCAGGTTGTCCAGGTCGTCGTCGTAGGTGTCCTTGCTC
AGCTGCAGTTTGGCATCCTCGGCCAGGTCGAAGTTGCTCTTGAAGTTGGGGGTCAGGCCCAGGCTCAGGG
CAATCAGGTTTCCGAACAGGCCATTCTTCTTCTCGCCGGGCAGCTGGGCGATCAGATTTTCCAGCCGTCT
GCTCTTGCTCAGTCTGGCAGACAGGATGGCCTTGGCGTCCACGCCGCTGGCGTTGATGGGGTTTTCCTCG
AACAGCTGGTTGTAGGTCTGCACCAGCTGGATGAACAGCTTGTCCACGTCGCTGTTGTCGGGGTTCAGGT
CGCCCTCGATCAGGAAGTGGCCCCGGAACTTGATCATGTGGGCCAGGGCCAGATAGATCAGCCGCAGGTC
GGCCTTGTCGGTGCTGTCCACCAGTTTCTTTCTCAGGTGGTAGATGGTGGGGTACTTCTCGTGGTAGGCC
ACCTCGTCCACGATGTTGCCGAAGATGGGGTGCCGCTCGTGCTTCTTATCCTCTTCCACCAGGAAGGACT
CTTCCAGTCTGTGGAAGAAGCTGTCGTCCACCTTGGCCATCTCGTTGCTGAAGATCTCTTGCAGATAGCA
GATCCGGTTCTTCCGTCTGGTGTATCTTCTTCTGGCGGTTCTCTTCAGCCGGGTGGCCTCGGCTGTTTCG
CCGCTGTCGAACAGCAGGGCTCCGATCAGGTTCTTCTTGATGCTGTGCCGGTCGGTGTTGCCCAGCACCT
TGAATTTCTTGCTGGGCACCTTGTACTCGTCGGTGATCACGGCCCAGCCCACAGAGTTGGTGCCGATGTC
CAGGCCGATGCTGTACTTCTTGTCGGCTGCTGGGACTCCGTGGATACCGACCTTCCGCTTCTTCTTTGGG
GCCATCTTATCGTCATCGTCTTTGTAATCAATATCATGATCCTTGTAGTCTCCGTCGTGGTCCTTATAGT
CCATGGTGGCACCGGTCCAACCTGAAAACCGCGGAGCCTGCTTTTTTGTACAAACTTGTTGATCGGAATT
CTCCAGGCGATCTGACGGTTCACTAAACGAGCTCTGCTTATATAGGCCTCCCACCGTACACGCCTACCTC
GACATACGTTCTCTATCACTGATAGGGAGTAAACTCGACATACGTTCTCTATCACTGATAGGGATAAACT
CGACATACGTTCTCTATCACTGATAGGGAGTAAACTCGACATACGTTCTCTATCACTGATAGGGAGTAAA
CTCGACATACGTTCTCTATCACTGATAGGGAGTAAACTCGACATCGTTCTCTATCACTGATAGGGAGTAA
ACTCGACATACGTTCTCTATCACTGATAGGGAGTAAACTCGACAGTACTAAGCTTTACTAGGGACAGGAT
TGGTGACAGAAAAGCCCCATCCTTAGGCCTCCTCCTTCCTAGTCTCCTGATATTGGGTCTAACCCCCACC
TCCTGTTAGGCAGATTCCTTATCTGGTGACACACCCCCATTTCCTGGAGCCATCTCTCTCCTTGCCAGAA
CCTCTAAGGTTTGCTTACGATGGAGCCAGAGAGGATCCTGGGAGGGAGAGCTTGGCAGGGGGTGGGAGGG
AAGGGGGGGATGCGTGACCTGCCCGGTTCTCAGTGGCCACCCTGCGCTACCCTCTCCCAGAACCTGAGCT
GCTCTGACGCGGCTGTCTGGTGCGTTTCACTGATCCTGGTGCTGCAGCTTCCTTACACTTCCCAAGAGGA
GAAGCAGTTTGGAAAAACAAAATCAGAATAAGTTGGTCCTGAGTTCTAACTTTGGCTCTTCACCTTTCTA
GTCCCCAATTTATATTGTTCCTCCGTGCGTCAGTTTTACCTGTGAGATAAGGCCAGTAGCCAGCCCCGTC
CTGGCAGGGCTGTGGTGAGGAGGGGGGTGTCCGTGTGGAAAACTCCCTTTGTGAGAATGGTGCGTCCTAG
GTGTTCACCAGGTCGTGGCCGCCTCTACTCCCTTTCTCTTTCTCCATCCTTCTTTCCTTAAAGAGTCCCC
AGTGCTATCTGGGACATATTCCTCCGCCCAGAGCAGGGTCCCGCTTCCCTAAGGCCCTGCTCTGGGCTTC
TGGGTTTGAGTCCTTGGCAAGCCCAGGAGAGGCGCTCAGGCTTCCCTGTCCCCCTTCCTCGTCCACCATC
TCATGCCCCTGGCTCTCCTGCCCCTTCCCTACAGGGGTTCCTGGCTCTGCTCTAAGGGCGAATTCGCGGC
CGCTAAATTCAATTCGCCCTATAGTGAGTCGTATTACAATTCACTGGCCGTCGTTTTACAACGTCGTGAC
TGGGAAAACCCTGGCGTTACCCAACTTAATCGCCTTGCAGCACATCCCCCTTTCGCCAGCTGGCGTAATA
GCGAAGAGGCCCGCACCGATCGCCCTTCCCAACAGTTGCGCAGCCTATACGTACGGCAGTTTAAGGTTTA
CACCTATAAAAGAGAGAGCCGTTATCGTCTGTTTGTGGATGTACAGAGTGATATTATTGACACGCCGGGG
CGACGGATGGTGATCCCCCTGGCCAGTGCACGTCTGCTGTCAGATAAAGTCTCCCGTGAACTTTACCCGG
TGGTGCATATCGGGGATGAAAGCTGGCGCATGATGACCACCGATATGGCCAGTGTGCCGGTCTCCGTTAT
CGGGGAAGAAGTGGCTGATCTCAGCCACCGCGAAAATGACATCAAAAACGCCATTAACCTGATGTTCTGG
GGAATATAAATGTCAGGCATGAGATTATCAAAAAGGATCTTCACCTAGATCCTTTTCACGTAGAAAGCCA
GTCCGCAGAAACGGTGCTGACCCCGGATGAATGTCAGCTACTGGGCTATCTGGACAAGGGAAAACGCAAG
CGCAAAGAGAAAGCAGGTAGCTTGCAGTGGGCTTACATGGCGATAGCTAGACTGGGCGGTTTTATGGACA
GCAAGCGAACCGGAATTGCCAGCTGGGGCGCCCTCTGGTAAGGTTGGGAAGCCCTGCAAAGTAAACTGGA
TGGCTTTCTTGCCGCCAAGGATCTGATGGCGCAGGGGATCAAGCTCTGATCAAGAGACAGGATGAGGATC
GTTTCGCATGATTGAACAAGATGGATTGCACGCAGGTTCTCCGGCCGCTTGGGTGGAGAGGCTATTCGGC
TATGACTGGGCACAACAGACAATCGGCTGCTCTGATGCCGCCGTGTTCCGGCTGTCAGCGCAGGGGCGCC
CGGTTCTTTTTGTCAAGACCGACCTGTCCGGTGCCCTGAATGAACTGCAAGACGAGGCAGCGCGGCTATC
GTGGCTGGCCACGACGGGCGTTCCTTGCGCAGCTGTGCTCGACGTTGTCACTGAAGCGGGAAGGGACTGG
CTGCTATTGGGCGAAGTGCCGGGGCAGGATCTCCTGTCATCTCACCTTGCTCCTGCCGAGAAAGTATCCA
TCATGGCTGATGCAATGCGGCGGCTGCATACGCTTGATCCGGCTACCTGCCCATTCGACCACCAAGCGAA
ACATCGCATCGAGCGAGCACGTACTCGGATGGAAGCCGGTCTTGTCGATCAGGATGATCTGGACGAAGAG
CATCAGGGGCTCGCGCCAGCCGAACTGTTCGCCAGGCTCAAGGCGAGCATGCCCGACGGCGAGGATCTCG
TCGTGACCCATGCATGGCGATGCCTGCTTGCCGAATATCATGGTGGAAAATGGCCGCTTTTCTGGATTCA
TCGACTGTGGCCGGCTGGGTGTGGCGGACCGCTATCAGGACATAGCGTTGGCTACCCGTGATATTGCTGA
AGAGCTTGGCGGCGAATGGGCTGACCGCTTCCTCGTGCTTTACGGTATCGCCGCTCCCGATTCGCAGCGC
ATCGCCTTCTATCGCCTTCTTGACGAGTTCTTCTGAATTATTAACGCTTACAATTTCCTGATGCGGTATT
TTCTCCTTACGCATCTGTGCGGTATTTCACACCGCATCAGGTGGCACTTTTCGGGGAAATGTGCGCGGAA
CCCCTATTTGTTTATTTTTCTAAATACATTCAAATATGTATCCGCTCATGAGATTATCAAAAAGGATCTT
CACCTAGATCCTTTTAAATTAAAAATGAAGTTTTAAATCAATCTAAAGTATATATGAGTAAACTTGGTCT
GACAGTTACCAATGCTTAATCAGTGAGGCACCTATCTCAGCGATCTGTCTATTTCGTTCATCCATAGTTG
CCTGACTCCCCGTCGTGTAGATAACTACGATACGGGAGGGCTTACCATCTGGCCCCAGTGCTGCAATGAT
ACCGCGAGACCCACGCTCACCGGCTCCAGATTTATCAGCAATAAACCAGCCAGCCGGAAGGGCCGAGCGC
AGAAGTGGTCCTGCAACTTTATCCGCCTCCATCCAGTCTATTAATTGTTGCCGGGAAGCTAGAGTAAGTA
GTTCGCCAGTTAATAGTTTGCGCAACGTTGTTGCCATTGCTACAGGCATCGTGGTGTCACGCTCGTCGTT
TGGTATGGCTTCATTCAGCTCCGGTTCCCAACGATCAAGGCGAGTTACATGATCCCCCATGTTGTGCAAA
AAAGCGGTTAGCTCCTTCGGTCCTCCGATCGTTGTCAGAAGTAAGTTGGCCGCAGTGTTATCACTCATGG
TTATGGCAGCACTGCATAATTCTCTTACTGTCATGCCATCCGTAAGATGCTTTTCTGTGACTGGTGAATA
CTCAACCAAGTCATTCTGAGAATAGTGTATGCGGCGACCGAGTTGCTCTTGCCCGGCGTCAATACGGGAT
AATACCGCGCCACATAGCAGAACTTTAAAAGTGCTCATCATTGGAAAACGTTCTTCGGGGCGAAAACTCT
CAAGGATCTTACCGCTGTTGAGATCCAGTTCGATGTAACCCACTCGTGCACCCAACTGATCTTCAGCATC
TTTTACTTTCACCAGCGTTTCTGGGTGAGCAAAAACAGGAAGGCAAAATGCCGCAAAAAAGGGAATAAGG
GCGACACGGAAATGTTGAATACTCATACTCTTCCTTTTTCAATATTATTGAAGCATTTATCAGGGTTATT
GTCTCATGACCAAAATCCCTTAACGTGAGTTTTCGTTCCACTGAGCGTCAGACCCCG
Features (pLannotate 1.2.2; 36 found; start..end, strand, type, name):
     23..611     +  rep_origin     ori: high-copy-number ColE1/pMB1/pBR322/pUC origin of replication
    794..886     +  CDS            lacI (fragment): lac repressor; lacI; The lac repressor binds to the lac operator to inhibit transcription in E. coli. This inhibition can be relieved by adding lactose or isopropyl-β-D-thiogalactopyranoside (IPTG).
    899..920     +  protein_bind   CAP binding site: CAP binding activates transcription in the presence of cAMP. E. coli catabolite activator protein
    935..965     +  promoter       lac promoter: promoter for the E. coli lac operon
    969..991     +  protein_bind   lac operator (fragment): The lac repressor binds to the lac operator to inhibit transcription in E. coli. This inhibition can be relieved by adding lactose or isopropyl-β-D-thiogalactopyranoside (IPTG). lac repressor encoded by lacI
   1034..1052    +  promoter       T3 promoter: promoter for bacteriophage T3 RNA polymerase
   1087..1890    +  misc_feature   HA-L: left homology arm from the adeno-associated virus integration site (AAVS1) within intron 1 of the human PPP1R12C gene
   1897..1922    +  misc_feature   SA: splice acceptor site
   2009..2608    +  CDS            PuroR: puromycin N-acetyltransferase; pac from Streptomyces alboniger; confers resistance to puromycin
   2646..2870    +  polyA_signal   bGH poly(A) signal: bovine growth hormone polyadenylation signal
   2877..2958    -  polyA_signal   SV40 poly(A) signal: SV40 polyadenylation signal
   2981..3064    -  CDS            large T antigen (fragment): large T antigen from SV40 (simian virus 40)
   3146..3449    +  enhancer       CMV enhancer: human cytomegalovirus immediate early enhancer
   3451..3728    +  promoter       chicken β-actin promoter: No description available
   3729..4745    +  intron         chimeric intron: chimera between introns from chicken β-actin and rabbit β-globin
   4813..4841    +  misc_feature   MCS (fragment): pBluescript multiple cloning site
   4845..5591    +  CDS            rtTA-Advanced: improved tetracycline-controlled transactivator In the Tet-On® system, rtTA-Advanced binds to the Tet-responsive element and stimulates transcription only in the presence of tetracycline or doxycycline.
   5595..5678    +  CDS            large T antigen (fragment): large T antigen from SV40 (simian virus 40)
   5701..5782    +  polyA_signal   SV40 poly(A) signal: SV40 polyadenylation signal
   5789..6013    -  polyA_signal   bGH poly(A) signal: bovine growth hormone polyadenylation signal
   6046..6070    +  protein_bind   attB2: mutant version of attB; recombination site for the Gateway® BP reaction BP Clonase™
   6096..6143    -  CDS            nucleoplasmin NLS: bipartite nuclear localization signal from nucleoplasmin
   6144..8642    -  CDS            Cas9(C): C-terminal portion of Streptococcus pyogenes Cas9 (Zetsche et al., 2015)
   8643..10244   -  CDS            Cas9(N): N-terminal portion of Streptococcus pyogenes Cas9 (Zetsche et al., 2015)
  10395..10419   -  protein_bind   attB1: mutant version of attB; recombination site for the Gateway® BP reaction BP Clonase™
  10436..10750   -  promoter       tight TRE promoter: Tet-responsive promoter PTight, consisting of seven tet operator sequences followed by the minimal CMV promoter
  10767..11603   +  misc_feature   HA-R: right homology arm from the adeno-associated virus integration site (AAVS1) within intron 1 of the human PPP1R12C gene
  11638..11656   -  promoter       T7 promoter: promoter for bacteriophage T7 RNA polymerase
  11659..11806   +  CDS            lacZα (fragment): LacZα fragment of β-galactosidase; lacZ fragment
  11816..12119   +  CDS            ccdB (fragment): CcdB, a bacterial toxin that poisons DNA gyrase; ccdB; Plasmids containing the ccdB gene cannot be propagated in standard E. coli strains.
  12167..12436   +  CDS            tnpA (fragment): TN5P_ECOLX - Also known as tnp. Experimental evidence at protein level: Swiss-Prot protein existence level 1. Mediates transposition of transposon Tn5 by a 'cut and paste' mechanism. First, the monomeric transposase binds the 19 bp inverted DNA repeats flanking the transposon. Then, dimerization of the DNA- bound transposase creates a synaptic DNA complex. After nicking of the first DNA strand, excision of the transposon proceeds through a series of intermediates. The transposase then mediates the insertion of the transposon at a new site by strand transfer. The activity of the wild- type tran
  12468..13266   +  CDS            NeoR/KanR (fragment): aminoglycoside phosphotransferase from Tn5; aph(3')-II (or nptII); confers resistance to neomycin, kanamycin, and G418 (Geneticin®)
  13287..13337   -  misc_feature   bom (fragment): basis of mobility region from pBR322
  13364..13423   +  promoter       AmpR promoter (fragment): bla
  13516..14376   -  CDS            AmpR: β-lactamase; bla; confers resistance to ampicillin, carbenicillin, and related antibiotics
  14377..14429   -  promoter       AmpR promoter (fragment): bla
