[The description below was written by a language model from this plasmid's Addgene catalogue record and pLannotate feature annotations shown in this document.]
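Description:
pAAVS1-TRE-Cas9- puro-polyA-CAG-rtTA is a roughly 14.5 kb mammalian donor plasmid for placing an all-in-one doxycycline-inducible Cas9 system into the human AAVS1 "safe harbor" locus in intron 1 of PPP1R12C. It replicates in E. coli from a high-copy ColE1/pUC-type origin under ampicillin selection. The backbone is not named in the record, although part of the construct derives from an earlier Puro-Cas9 donor vector. Outside the homology arms the backbone carries lac/T3/T7 elements and fragments annotated as lacZα, ccdB, Tn5 transposase and NeoR/KanR, which appear to be cloning remnants rather than functional parts.

Three units lie between the left and right AAVS1 homology arms. The first is a splice acceptor followed by a promoterless puromycin N-acetyltransferase gene with a bGH poly(A). This gene-trap arrangement should give puromycin resistance mainly after correct integration, when the cassette is spliced into the endogenous PPP1R12C transcript. The second is a CAG promoter (CMV enhancer, chicken β-actin promoter, chimeric intron) that constitutively drives rtTA-Advanced, terminated by an SV40 poly(A). The third lies in the opposite orientation: a tight TRE promoter drives human codon-optimised S. pyogenes Cas9, flanked by attB1/attB2 Gateway scars and ending at a bGH poly(A). The catalogue lists an N-terminal 3xFLAG and SV40 NLS and a C-terminal nucleoplasmin NLS; only the latter is annotated in the feature tables. The paired bGH/SV40 poly(A) blocks separate adjacent transcription units.

With doxycycline, rtTA binds the TRE and switches on Cas9. The associated work used the plasmid to generate a human iPSC line with inducible Cas9. The sequencing-derived and depositor sequences give essentially identical annotations.
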