Addgene plasmid #107270: pAAVS1-TRE-Cas9- puro-polyA-CAG-rtTA
Purpose: Expresses Cas9 upon induction with doxicycline.
Depositing lab: Pablo Menéndez. Depositing organization: Institut de Recerca Contra La Leucemia Josep Carreras (IJC). Publication: Generation and characterization of a human iPSC cell line expressing inducible Cas9 in the "safe harbor" AAVS1 locus. Castano J, Bueno C, Jimenez-Delgado S, Roca-Ho H, Fraga MF, Fernandez AF, Nakanishi M, Torres-Ruiz R, Rodriguez-Perales S, Menendez P. Stem Cell Res. 2017 May;21:137-140. doi: 10.1016/j.scr.2017.04.011. Epub 2017 Apr 22. PubMed 28677529.
Backbone
  Vector backbone: N/A
  Vector type: Mammalian Expression
  Selectable markers: Puromycin
Growth in bacteria
  Bacterial resistance: Ampicillin, 100 μg/mL
  Growth temperature: 37°C
  Growth strain: DH5alpha
  Copy number: High Copy
Gene/Insert 1
  Gene/Insert name: hSpCas9
  Species: Streptococcus pyogenes
  Insert size (bp): 4101
  Promoter: TRE
  Tag / fusion protein: 3xFlag (N terminal on insert); Nucleoplasmin NLS (C terminal on insert); SV40 NLS (N terminal on insert)
  Cloning method: Unknown
  Sequencing primers: 5′ GTAAAACGACGGCCAGT
Gene/Insert 2
  Gene/Insert name: rtTA
  Insert size (bp): 747
  Promoter: CAG
  Cloning method: Restriction Enzyme; 5′ cloning site SalI (not destroyed); 3′ cloning site ClaI (not destroyed)
  Sequencing primers: 5′ caattacggggtcattagttcatag; 3′ gggagcatgtcaaggtcaaaatc
Gene/Insert 3
  Gene/Insert name: bGH polyA-SV40polyA
  Insert size (bp): 416
  Cloning method: Restriction Enzyme; 5′ cloning site MluI (not destroyed); 3′ cloning site ClaI (not destroyed)
  Sequencing primers: 5′ GAAATTTGTGATGCTATTGC
Resource information
  A portion of this plasmid was derived from a plasmid made by: Puro-Cas9 donor vector (Addgene #58409)
Terms and licenses: Academic/Nonprofit Terms; Industry Terms: Not Available to Industry
How to cite: pAAVS1-TRE-Cas9- puro-polyA-CAG-rtTA was a gift from Pablo Menéndez (Addgene plasmid # 107270 ; http://n2t.net/addgene:107270 ; RRID:Addgene_107270)
