>Addgene plasmid #107270 | pAAVS1-TRE-Cas9- puro-polyA-CAG-rtTA | depositor partial sequence | sequence record 202361 | SV40 polyA-rtTA
NNNNNNNNANNGCNGCATAAACAGTTAACAACAACAATTGCATTCATTTTATGTTTCAGGTTCAGGGGGA
GGTGTGGGAGGTTTTTTAAAGCAAGTAAAACCTCTACAAATGTGGTATGGCTGATTATGATCGATTTACC
CGGGGAGCATGTCAAGGTCAAAATCGTCAAGAGCGTCAGCAGGCAGCATATCAAGGTCAAAGTCGTCAAG
GGCATCGGCTGGGAGCATGTCTAAGTCAAAATCGTCAAGGGCGTCGGCCGGCCCGCCGCTTTCGCACTTT
AGCTGTTTCTCCAGGCCACATATGATTAGTTCCAGGCCGAAAAGGAAGGCAGGTTCGGCTCCCTGCCGGT
CGAACAGCTCAATTGCTTGTCTCAGAAGTGGGGGCATAGAATCGGTGGTAGGTGTCTCTCTTTCCTCTTT
TGCTACTTGATGCTCCTGTTCCTCCAATACGCAGCCCAGTGTAAAGTGGCCCACGGCGGACAGAGCGTAC
AGTGCGTTCTCCAGGGAGAAGCCTTGCTGACACAGGAACGCGAGCTGATTTTCCAGGGTTTCGTACTGTT
TCTCTGTTGGGCGGGTGCCGAGATGCACTTTAGCCCCGTCGCGATGTGAGAGGAGAGCACAGCGGAATGA
CTTGGCGTTGTTCCGCAGAAAGTCTTGCCATGACTCGCCTTCCAGGGGGCAGAAGTGGGTATGATGCCTG
TCCAGCATCTCGATTGGCAGGGCATCGAGCAGGGCCCGCTTGTTCTTCACGTGCCAGTACAGGGTAGGCT
GCTCAACTCCCAGCTTTTGAGCGAGTTTCCTTGTCGTCAGGCCTTCGATACCGACTCCATTGAGTAATTC
CAGAGCGCCGTTTATGACTTTGCTCTTGTCCAGTCTAGACATGGTGAATTCCTGCAGCCCGGGGGATCCA
CTAGCTTCGATCAAGCCGAATTCTTTGCCAAAATGATGAGACAGCACAATAACCAGCACGTTGCCCAGAA
GCTGTAAGAAAAAGAAAAAGGCATGAACATGGTNAGCAAAAGGCTCTAGAACCGCCCGGTCACACGCCAA
AAAGCCGAAACCCCGCCCTGGCCCCGTCCCCCCCGAAAGGCAGCCGTCCCCCCCGCGGAACNGCCCCCAA
GGCTGGAAAAGGGAAAAAGGGNAACGGCCGCCCCGGCCAACCCACGAAAGGCCCTTCCCCGCCCATTTTC
TTTCCTGCNGGGGCCNNAACCGCTTTCNCCCCCGGGCCCCGCTAAAAGGGGGTGCCGGCCGGCCCCTCCC
CAAAATTTCCGGCTCCNCNACAAAATTTGGGAACAAAAGGAAATTCCCNNNCCCCCCTCCTCNNANNAAT
TACNAAAAAAAGGGCAAATGGCTGCCGGNNNNCCCCNCCNTCCAAAANCCCGCCGGGCCTTCCGGGGGGG
CCNGGNGNCCCCCCTCCCCCGNAAAGNNNNNCCNGGGGCCCAGNNGNNNNCCCCNNTCCCNNNCCGGGNA
AACCCCNAANTTTGNNCCCNNACCCCCTNGCCGGGGGNNGGNNNNANCCTNNNNNNNCCNCNNGCCCTTT
AAAGNAAANNNNCNNNCCNGAAAAACGCGCGCCNNNNCNCNANNANNNNCNGGGNNNNGGGG
