>Addgene plasmid #107270 | pAAVS1-TRE-Cas9- puro-polyA-CAG-rtTA | depositor partial sequence | sequence record 202362 | CAG-rtTA
NNNNNTNNNNNNGCTCNGNGCACGTGCTGGTTATTGTGCTGTCTCATCATTTTGGCAAAGAATTCGGCTT
GATCGAAGCTAGTGGATCCCCCGGGCTGCAGGAATTCACCATGTCTAGACTGGACAAGAGCAAAGTCATA
AACGGCGCTCTGGAATTACTCAATGGAGTCGGTATCGAAGGCCTGACGACAAGGAAACTCGCTCAAAAGC
TGGGAGTTGAGCAGCCTACCCTGTACTGGCACGTGAAGAACAAGCGGGCCCTGCTCGATGCCCTGCCAAT
CGAGATGCTGGACAGGCATCATACCCACTTCTGCCCCCTGGAAGGCGAGTCATGGCAAGACTTTCTGCGG
AACAACGCCAAGTCATTCCGCTGTGCTCTCCTCTCACATCGCGACGGGGCTAAAGTGCATCTCGGCACCC
GCCCAACAGAGAAACAGTACGAAACCCTGGAAAATCAGCTCGCGTTCCTGTGTCAGCAAGGCTTCTCCCT
GGAGAACGCACTGTACGCTCTGTCCGCCGTGGGCCACTTTACACTGGGCTGCGTATTGGAGGAACAGGAG
CATCAAGTAGCAAAAGAGGAAAGAGAGACACCTACCACCGATTCTATGCCCCCACTTCTGAGACAAGCAA
TTGAGCTGTTCGACCGGCAGGGAGCCGAACCTGCCTTCCTTTTCGGCCTGGAACTAATCATATGTGGCCT
GGAGAAACAGCTAAAGTGCGAAAGCGGCGGGCCGGCCGACGCCCTTGACGATTTTGACTTAGACATGCTC
CCAGCCGATGCCCTTGACGACTTTGACCTTGATATGCTGCCTGCTGACGCTCTTGACGATTTTGACCTTG
ACATGCTCCCCGGGTAAATCGATCATAATCAGCCATACCACATTTGTAGAGGTTTTACTTGCTTTAAAAA
ACCTCCCACACCTCCCCCTGAACCTGAAACATAAAATGAATGCAATTGTTGTTGTTAACTTGTTTATTGC
AGCTTATAATGGTTACAAATAAAGCAATAGCATCACAAATTTCACAAATAAAGCATTTTTTTCACTGCCT
CGACCCATAAAGCCCACCGCATCCCCAGCATGGCTGGCTATTGTCTTCCCAATCCTCCCCCTTGCTGTCC
TGGCCCANCCCCACCCCCCAGAANNAGAATGACACCCTACTCCANNCAATGGCGATGGCAATTTCCCTCA
TTTTTATTAGGAAAAGGACANNNGGGAATTGGCACCTTTCCAGGGTCCAAGGAAAGGCACCGGGGGAAGG
GGCCAANNAACNAAATGGCTTGGCAACTAAAAAGGCCACAAACCCGNNCCNTTGACCTAAAGGATTCCCC
GGATNNACCCCCTTTGGAAAAAAAAAAGCTGGGGCCNNNNCNNCCCACCCNTNGGAATTCTTTAATTTTT
TCTTTTTTGGCCGGGGCGGGCCTTTTTTANNNGGGCGCGGGCCCTTTTTTGCCCCCCCNCCTTNNAAAAN
TGGNNNNTCCCGGGTNNCCCNAAAGNNCCGTGGNANNNNNNNGNNNAAACAAGGNGAGNNACCCNNCNNC
CCNNNNNNGGNNGGNNNNNNCNNNCTCCCNNCNNANANNNNNGGGGANAAAAAATTNNNANNGGGNNCGN
GNNNNNCCCCNNNNNNNTNNNAGNNNNNANCTGTGNNNAANNNNNCCCNNANNCCNCCCCCNNNNGNACN
NNNNAACTNNNTGNNNAAATNNAANNNNCNAANGNCNNNTTANNNTTATTGNCCCNGGANGNNTACNCNT
CTTGNNNA
