>Addgene plasmid #107270 | pAAVS1-TRE-Cas9- puro-polyA-CAG-rtTA | depositor partial sequence | sequence record 202874 | M13 Reverse
CAAAAAGGACATGATTACGCCAGCTCAGAATTAACCCTCACTAAAGGGACTAGTCCTGCAGGTTTAAACG
AATTCGCCCTTTGCTTTCTCTGACCAGCATTCTCTCCCCTGGGCCTGTGCCGCTTTCTGTCTGCAGCTTG
TGGCCTGGGTCACCTCTACGGCTGGCCCAGATCCTTCCCTGCCGCCTCCTTCAGGTTCCGTCTTCCTCCA
CTCCCTCTTCCCCTTGCTCTCTGCTGTGTTGCTGCCCAAGGATGCTCTTTCCGGAGCACTTCCTTCTCGG
CGCTGCACCACGTGATGTCCTCTGAGCGGATCCTCCCCGTGTCTGGGTCCTCTCCGGGCATCTCTCCTCC
CTCACCCAACCCCATGCCGTCTTCACTCGCTGGGTTCCCTTTTCCTTCTCCTTCTGGGGCCTGTGCCATC
TCTCGTTTCTTAGGATGGCCTTCTCCGACGGATGTCTCCCTTGCGTCCCGCCTCCCCTTCTTGTAGGCCT
GCATCATCACCGTTTTTCTGGACAACCCCAAAGTACCCCGTCTCCCTGGCTTTAGCCACCTCTCCATCCT
CTTGCTTTCTTTGCCTGGACACCCCGTTCTCCTGTGGATTCGGGTCACCTCTCACTCCTTTCATTTGGGC
AGCTCCCCTACCCCCCTTACCTCTCTAGTCTGTGCTAGCTCTTCCAGCCCCCTGTCATGGCATCTTCCAG
GGGTCCGAGAGCTCAGCTAGTCTTCTTCCTCCAACCCGGGCCCCTATGTCCACTTCAGGACAGCATGTTT
GCTGCCTCCAGGGATCCTGTGTCCCCGAGCTGGGACCACCTTATATTCCCAGGGCCGGTTAATGTGGCTC
TGGTTCTGGGTACTTTTATCTGTCCCCTCCACCCCACAGTGGGGGCAAGCTTCTGACCTCTTCTTCTTCC
TCCCACAGGGGCCTCGAAGAGATCTGGCAGCGGAGAAGGGCAAGAGGAGTCTTCTAACATGCGGTGACGT
GGAAGGAGAATCCGGGCCCTAGCTCAAGATGACCGGAGTACAAGCCCACGGTGCGCCCTTCACTACCCCG
CGAACGACGTCTCCAGGGGACGATAGAGAAACCT
