>Addgene plasmid #107270 | pAAVS1-TRE-Cas9- puro-polyA-CAG-rtTA | depositor partial sequence | sequence record 202875 | bGH polyA Reverse
GGGCATTGTTACGGGGCTCTAGATCAGGCACCGGGCTTGCGGGTCATGCACCAGGTGCGCGGTCCTTCGG
GCACCTCGACGTCGGCGGTGACGGTGAAGCCGAGCCGCTCGTAGAAGGGGAGGTTGCGGGGCGCGGAGGT
CTCCAGGAAGGCGGGCACCCCGGCGCGCTCGGCCGCCTCCACTCCGGGGAGCACGACGGCGCTGCCCAGA
CCCTTGCCCTGGTGGTCGGGCGAGACGCCGACGGTGGCCAGGAACCACGCGGGCTCCTTGGGCCGGTGCG
GCGCCAGGAGGCCTTCCATCTGTTGCTGCGCGGCCAGCCGGGAACCGCTCAACTCGGCCATGCGCGGGCC
GATCTCGGCGAACACCGCCCCCGCTTCGACGCTCTCCGGCGTGGTCCAGACCGCCACCGCGGCGCCGTCG
TCCGCGACCCACACCTTGCCGATGTCGAGCCCGACGCGCGTGAGGAAGAGTTCTTGCAGCTCGGTGACCC
GCTCGATGTGGCGGTCCGGATCGACGGTGTGGCGCGTGGCGGGGTAGTCGGCGAACGCGGCGGCGAGGGT
GCGTACGGCCCTGGGGACGTCGTCGCGGGTGGCGAGGCGCACCGTGGGCTTGTACTCGGTCATCTCGAGC
CTAGGGCCGGGATTCTCCTCCACGTCACCGCATGTTAGAAGACTTCCTCTGCCCTCTCCGCTGCCAGATC
TCTCGAGGCCCTGTGGGAGGAAGAGAAGAGGTCAGAAGCTTGCCCCACTGTGGGGTGGAGGGGACAGATA
AAAGTACCCAGAACCAGAGCCACATTAACCGGCCCTGGGAATATAAGGTGGGTCCCAGCTCGGGGACACA
GGATCCCTGGAGGCAGCAAACATGCTGTCCTGAAGTGTACATAAGGGCCCGGGTTTGGAAGGAATAAACT
AGCTTGAGCTCTCGGACCCCCTGGAAGATGGCC
