>Addgene plasmid #107270 | pAAVS1-TRE-Cas9- puro-polyA-CAG-rtTA | depositor partial sequence | sequence record 202877 | TRE promoter
NNNNNGNNNNNNGCTCCACCGTACACGCCTACCTCGACATACGTTCTCTATCACTGATAGGGAGTAAACT
CGACATACGTTCTCTATCACTGATAGGGATAAACTCGACATACGTTCTCTATCACTGATAGGGAGTAAAC
TCGACATACGTTCTCTATCACTGATAGGGAGTAAACTCGACATACGTTCTCTATCACTGATAGGGAGTAA
ACTCGACATCGTTCTCTATCACTGATAGGGAGTAAACTCGACATACGTTCTCTATCACTGATAGGGAGTA
AACTCGACAGTACTAAGCTTTACTAGGGACAGGATTGGTGACAGAAAAGCCCCATCCTTAGGCCTCCTCC
TTCCTAGTCTCCTGATATTGGGTCTAACCCCCACCTCCTGTTAGGCAGATTCCTTATCTGGTGACACACC
CCCATTTCCTGGAGCCATCTCTCTCCTTGCCAGAACCTCTAAGGTTTGCTTACGATGGAGCCAGAGAGGA
TCCTGGGAGGGAGAGCTTGGCAGGGGGTGGGAGGGAAGGGGGGGATGCGTGACCTGCCCGGTTCTCAGTG
GCCACCCTGCGCTACCCTCTCCCAGAACCTGAGCTGCTCTGACGCGGCTGTCTGGTGCGTTTCACTGATC
CTGGTGCTGCAGCTTCCTTACACTTCCCAAGAGGAGAAGCAGTTTGGAAAAACAAAATCAGAATAAGTTG
GTCCTGAGTTCTAACTTTGGCTCTTCACCTTTCTAGTCCCCAATTTATATTGTTCCTCCGTGCGTCAGTT
TTACCTGTGAGATAAGGCCAGTAGCCAGCCCCGTCCTGGCAGGGCTGTGGTGAGGAGGGGGGTGTCCGTG
TGGAAAACTCCCTTTGTGAGAATGGTGCGTCCTAGGTGTTCACCAGGTCGTGGGCCGCCTCTACTCCCTT
TCTCTTTCTCCATCCTTCTTTTCCTTAAAGAGTCCCCAGGGCTATCTGGGTACATATTCCCTCCCACCCA
GAACATGGATCCCGCCTTCCCTAAAAGCACTGACTCTAGGACTTCTGGGTTTNNANGTCCTTTGACAAGN
CCCAAATNNNAGGCTCCTCAAGGCTTTCCCTGTTCCCACTGTACTTCNNNACGACCATCGTTAGATATCC
CATGACATACGTCCTAGNCNGCATNNCCCTGAATCAGAGNNGTC
