>Addgene plasmid #107270 | pAAVS1-TRE-Cas9- puro-polyA-CAG-rtTA | depositor partial sequence | sequence record 202878 | M13 (-21) Forward
AGGATAAACTCTATAAGGCGATTGATTTAGCGGCCGCGAATTCGCCCTTAGAGCAGAGCCAGGAACCCCT
GTAGGGAAGGGGCAGGAGAGCCAGGGGCATGAGATGGTGGACGAGGAAGGGGGACAGGGAAGCCTGAGCG
CCTCTCCTGGGCTTGCCAAGGACTCAAACCCAGAAGCCCAGAGCAGGGCCTTAGGGAAGCGGGACCCTGC
TCTGGGCGGAGGAATATGTCCCAGATAGCACTGGGGACTCTTTAAGGAAAGAAGGATGGAGAAAGAGAAA
GGGAGTAGAGGCGGCCACGACCTGGTGAACACCTAGGACGCACCATTCTCACAAAGGGAGTTTTCCACAC
GGACACCCCCCTCCTCACCACAGCCCTGCCAGGACGGGGCTGGCTACTGGCCTTATCTCACAGGTAAAAC
TGACGCACGGAGGAACAATATAAATTGGGGACTAGAAAGGTGAAGAGCCAAAGTTAGAACTCAGGACCAA
CTTATTCTGATTTTGTTTTTCCAAACTGCTTCTCCTCTTGGGAAGTGTAAGGAAGCTGCAGCACCAGGAT
CAGTGAAACGCACCAGACAGCCGCGTCAGAGCAGCTCAGGTTCTGGGAGAGGGTAGCGCAGGGTGGCCAC
TGAGAACCGGGCAGGTCACGCATCCCCCCCTTCCCTCCCACCCCCTGCCAAGCTCTCCCTCCCAGGATCC
TCTCTGGCTCCATCGTAAGCAAACCTTAGAGGTTCTGGCAAGGAGAGAGATGGCTCCAGGAAATGGGGGT
GTGTCACCAGATAAGGAATCTGCCTAACAGGAGGTGGGGGTTAGACCCAATATCAGGAGACTAGGAAGGA
GGAGGCCTAAAGATGGGGCTTTTCTGTCACCAATCCTTGTCCCTAGTAAAGCTTAGTACTGGTCGAGTTT
ACTCCTATCAGTGGATAGAGAACGTATGTCGAGTTTACTCCCCTATCATGATAGAGGACGATGTCCAAGT
TTACTCCTATCATGATAGAAAACGTATGTCCAGTTTTACTCCCTTATCATTGATAGGAGAACGTTATGTT
CAAGGTTAACTCTCTATCAGTGATAGAAGAACGTATGGTCGAGTTTTATTCCATTATCATTGAATAGGAA
ACGTTATGTCCAGGGTTTACCTCCCCATACAGGTAATAGGAAACGTTGAGGTCTCAGAGGGTATGC
